Features (pLannotate 1.2.2; 19 found; start..end, strand, type, name):
      1..589     +  rep_origin     ori: high-copy-number ColE1/pMB1/pBR322/pUC origin of replication
    651..891     +  promoter       U6 promoter: RNA polymerase III promoter for human U6 snRNA
    918..993     +  misc_RNA       gRNA scaffold: guide RNA scaffold for the Streptococcus pyogenes CRISPR/Cas9 system
   1000..1043    +  misc_RNA       gRNA scaffold (fragment): guide RNA scaffold for the Streptococcus pyogenes CRISPR/Cas9 system
   1090..1375    +  enhancer       CMV enhancer: human cytomegalovirus immediate early enhancer; contains an 18-bp deletion relative to the standard CMV enhancer
   1377..1654    +  promoter       chicken β-actin promoter: No description available
   1655..1882    +  intron         hybrid intron: hybrid between chicken β-actin (CBA) and minute virus of mice (MMV) introns (Gray et al., 2011)
   2020..3621    +  CDS            Cas9(N): N-terminal portion of Streptococcus pyogenes Cas9 (Zetsche et al., 2015)
   3622..6120    +  CDS            Cas9(C): C-terminal portion of Streptococcus pyogenes Cas9 (Zetsche et al., 2015)
   6121..6168    +  CDS            nucleoplasmin NLS: bipartite nuclear localization signal from nucleoplasmin
   6234..6630    +  CDS            BSD (fragment): blasticidin S deaminase; Aspergillus terreus BSD; confers resistance to blasticidin
   6664..6775    +  polyA_signal   bGH poly(A) signal: bovine growth hormone polyadenylation signal
   6880..7020    +  repeat_region  AAV2 ITR: inverted terminal repeat of adeno-associated virus serotype 2 inverted
   7025..7076    -  misc_feature   bom (fragment): basis of mobility region from pBR322
   7095..7550    +  rep_origin     f1 ori (sequence partly withheld): f1 bacteriophage origin of replication; arrow indicates direction of (+) strand synthesis
   7551..7600    -  misc_feature   bom (fragment): basis of mobility region from pBR322
   7702..7737    -  CDS            rop (fragment): Rop protein, which maintains plasmids at low copy number; rop
   7832..7936    +  promoter       AmpR promoter: bla
   7937..8797    +  CDS            AmpR: β-lactamase; bla; confers resistance to ampicillin, carbenicillin, and related antibiotics
>Addgene plasmid | pSpCas9(BB)-2A-Blast Sequencing Result | analyzer sequence | sequence record 248009
TTGAGATCCTTTTTTTCTGCGCGTAATCTGCTGCTTGCAAACAAAAAAACCACCGCTACCAGCGGTGGTT
TGTTTGCCGGATCAAGAGCTACCAACTCTTTTTCCGAAGGTAACTGGCTTCAGCAGAGCGCAGATACCAA
ATACTGTTCTTCTAGTGTAGCCGTAGTTAGGCCACCACTTCAAGAACTCTGTAGCACCGCCTACATACCT
CGCTCTGCTAATCCTGTTACCAGTGGCTGCTGCCAGTGGCGATAAGTCGTGTCTTACCGGGTTGGACTCA
AGACGATAGTTACCGGATAAGGCGCAGCGGTCGGGCTGAACGGGGGGTTCGTGCACACAGCCCAGCTTGG
AGCGAACGACCTACACCGAACTGAGATACCTACAGCGTGAGCTATGAGAAAGCGCCACGCTTCCCGAAGG
GAGAAAGGCGGACAGGTATCCGGTAAGCGGCAGGGTCGGAACAGGAGAGCGCACGAGGGAGCTTCCAGGG
GGAAACGCCTGGTATCTTTATAGTCCTGTCGGGTTTCGCCACCTCTGACTTGAGCGTCGATTTTTGTGAT
GCTCGTCAGGGGGGCGGAGCCTATGGAAAAACGCCAGCAACGCGGCCTTTTTACGGTTCCTGGCCTTTTG
CTGGCCTTTTGCTCACATGTGAGGGCCTATTTCCCATGATTCCTTCATATTTGCATATACGATACAAGGC
TGTTAGAGAGATAATTGGAATTAATTTGACTGTAAACACAAAGATATTAGTACAAAATACGTGACGTAGA
AAGTAATAATTTCTTGGGTAGTTTGCAGTTTTAAAATTATGTTTTAAAATGGACTATCATATGCTTACCG
TAACTTGAAAGTATTTCGATTTCTTGGCTTTATATATCTTGTGGAAAGGACGAAACACCGGGTCTTCGAG
AAGACCTGTTTTAGAGCTAGAAATAGCAAGTTAAAATAAGGCTAGTCCGTTATCAACTTGAAAAAGTGGC
ACCGAGTCGGTGCTTTTTTGTTTTAGAGCTAGAAATAGCAAGTTAAAATAAGGCTAGTCCGTTTTTAGCG
CGTGCGCCAATTCTGCAGACAAATGGCTCTAGAGGTACCCGTTACATAACTTACGGTAAATGGCCCGCCT
GGCTGACCGCCCAACGACCCCCGCCCATTGACGTCAATAGTAACGCCAATAGGGACTTTCCATTGACGTC
AATGGGTGGAGTATTTACGGTAAACTGCCCACTTGGCAGTACATCAAGTGTATCATATGCCAAGTACGCC
CCCTATTGACGTCAATGACGGTAAATGGCCCGCCTGGCATTGTGCCCAGTACATGACCTTATGGGACTTT
CCTACTTGGCAGTACATCTACGTATTAGTCATCGCTATTACCATGGTCGAGGTGAGCCCCACGTTCTGCT
TCACTCTCCCCATCTCCCCCCCCTCCCCACCCCCAATTTTGTATTTATTTATTTTTTAATTATTTTGTGC
AGCGATGGGGGCGGGGGGGGGGGGGGGGCGCGCGCCAGGCGGGGCGGGGCGGGGCGAGGGGCGGGGCGGG
GCGAGGCGGAGAGGTGCGGCGGCAGCCAATCAGAGCGGCGCGCTCCGAAAGTTTCCTTTTATGGCGAGGC
GGCGGCGGCGGCGGCCCTATAAAAAGCGAAGCGCGCGGCGGGCGGGAGTCGCTGCGCGCTGCCTTCGCCC
CGTGCCCCGCTCCGCCGCCGCCTCGCGCCGCCCGCCCCGGCTCTGACTGACCGCGTTACTCCCACAGGTG
AGCGGGCGGGACGGCCCTTCTCCTCCGGGCTGTAATTAGCTGAGCAAGAGGTAAGGGTTTAAGGGATGGT
TGGTTGGTGGGGTATTAATGTTTAATTACCTGGAGCACCTGCCTGAAATCACTTTTTTTCAGGTTGGACC
GGTGCCACCATGGACTATAAGGACCACGACGGAGACTACAAGGATCATGATATTGATTACAAAGACGATG
ACGATAAGATGGCCCCAAAGAAGAAGCGGAAGGTCGGTATCCACGGAGTCCCAGCAGCCGACAAGAAGTA
CAGCATCGGCCTGGACATCGGCACCAACTCTGTGGGCTGGGCCGTGATCACCGACGAGTACAAGGTGCCC
AGCAAGAAATTCAAGGTGCTGGGCAACACCGACCGGCACAGCATCAAGAAGAACCTGATCGGAGCCCTGC
TGTTCGACAGCGGCGAAACAGCCGAGGCCACCCGGCTGAAGAGAACCGCCAGAAGAAGATACACCAGACG
GAAGAACCGGATCTGCTATCTGCAAGAGATCTTCAGCAACGAGATGGCCAAGGTGGACGACAGCTTCTTC
CACAGACTGGAAGAGTCCTTCCTGGTGGAAGAGGATAAGAAGCACGAGCGGCACCCCATCTTCGGCAACA
TCGTGGACGAGGTGGCCTACCACGAGAAGTACCCCACCATCTACCACCTGAGAAAGAAACTGGTGGACAG
CACCGACAAGGCCGACCTGCGGCTGATCTATCTGGCCCTGGCCCACATGATCAAGTTCCGGGGCCACTTC
CTGATCGAGGGCGACCTGAACCCCGACAACAGCGACGTGGACAAGCTGTTCATCCAGCTGGTGCAGACCT
ACAACCAGCTGTTCGAGGAAAACCCCATCAACGCCAGCGGCGTGGACGCCAAGGCCATCCTGTCTGCCAG
ACTGAGCAAGAGCAGACGGCTGGAAAATCTGATCGCCCAGCTGCCCGGCGAGAAGAAGAATGGCCTGTTC
GGAAACCTGATTGCCCTGAGCCTGGGCCTGACCCCCAACTTCAAGAGCAACTTCGACCTGGCCGAGGATG
CCAAACTGCAGCTGAGCAAGGACACCTACGACGACGACCTGGACAACCTGCTGGCCCAGATCGGCGACCA
GTACGCCGACCTGTTTCTGGCCGCCAAGAACCTGTCCGACGCCATCCTGCTGAGCGACATCCTGAGAGTG
AACACCGAGATCACCAAGGCCCCCCTGAGCGCCTCTATGATCAAGAGATACGACGAGCACCACCAGGACC
TGACCCTGCTGAAAGCTCTCGTGCGGCAGCAGCTGCCTGAGAAGTACAAAGAGATTTTCTTCGACCAGAG
CAAGAACGGCTACGCCGGCTACATTGACGGCGGAGCCAGCCAGGAAGAGTTCTACAAGTTCATCAAGCCC
ATCCTGGAAAAGATGGACGGCACCGAGGAACTGCTCGTGAAGCTGAACAGAGAGGACCTGCTGCGGAAGC
AGCGGACCTTCGACAACGGCAGCATCCCCCACCAGATCCACCTGGGAGAGCTGCACGCCATTCTGCGGCG
GCAGGAAGATTTTTACCCATTCCTGAAGGACAACCGGGAAAAGATCGAGAAGATCCTGACCTTCCGCATC
CCCTACTACGTGGGCCCTCTGGCCAGGGGAAACAGCAGATTCGCCTGGATGACCAGAAAGAGCGAGGAAA
CCATCACCCCCTGGAACTTCGAGGAAGTGGTGGACAAGGGCGCTTCCGCCCAGAGCTTCATCGAGCGGAT
GACCAACTTCGATAAGAACCTGCCCAACGAGAAGGTGCTGCCCAAGCACAGCCTGCTGTACGAGTACTTC
ACCGTGTATAACGAGCTGACCAAAGTGAAATACGTGACCGAGGGAATGAGAAAGCCCGCCTTCCTGAGCG
GCGAGCAGAAAAAGGCCATCGTGGACCTGCTGTTCAAGACCAACCGGAAAGTGACCGTGAAGCAGCTGAA
AGAGGACTACTTCAAGAAAATCGAGTGCTTCGACTCCGTGGAAATCTCCGGCGTGGAAGATCGGTTCAAC
GCCTCCCTGGGCACATACCACGATCTGCTGAAAATTATCAAGGACAAGGACTTCCTGGACAATGAGGAAA
ACGAGGACATTCTGGAAGATATCGTGCTGACCCTGACACTGTTTGAGGACAGAGAGATGATCGAGGAACG
GCTGAAAACCTATGCCCACCTGTTCGACGACAAAGTGATGAAGCAGCTGAAGCGGCGGAGATACACCGGC
TGGGGCAGGCTGAGCCGGAAGCTGATCAACGGCATCCGGGACAAGCAGTCCGGCAAGACAATCCTGGATT
TCCTGAAGTCCGACGGCTTCGCCAACAGAAACTTCATGCAGCTGATCCACGACGACAGCCTGACCTTTAA
AGAGGACATCCAGAAAGCCCAGGTGTCCGGCCAGGGCGATAGCCTGCACGAGCACATTGCCAATCTGGCC
GGCAGCCCCGCCATTAAGAAGGGCATCCTGCAGACAGTGAAGGTGGTGGACGAGCTCGTGAAAGTGATGG
GCCGGCACAAGCCCGAGAACATCGTGATCGAAATGGCCAGAGAGAACCAGACCACCCAGAAGGGACAGAA
GAACAGCCGCGAGAGAATGAAGCGGATCGAAGAGGGCATCAAAGAGCTGGGCAGCCAGATCCTGAAAGAA
CACCCCGTGGAAAACACCCAGCTGCAGAACGAGAAGCTGTACCTGTACTACCTGCAGAATGGGCGGGATA
TGTACGTGGACCAGGAACTGGACATCAACCGGCTGTCCGACTACGATGTGGACCATATCGTGCCTCAGAG
CTTTCTGAAGGACGACTCCATCGACAACAAGGTGCTGACCAGAAGCGACAAGAACCGGGGCAAGAGCGAC
AACGTGCCCTCCGAAGAGGTCGTGAAGAAGATGAAGAACTACTGGCGGCAGCTGCTGAACGCCAAGCTGA
TTACCCAGAGAAAGTTCGACAATCTGACCAAGGCCGAGAGAGGCGGCCTGAGCGAACTGGATAAGGCCGG
CTTCATCAAGAGACAGCTGGTGGAAACCCGGCAGATCACAAAGCACGTGGCACAGATCCTGGACTCCCGG
ATGAACACTAAGTACGACGAGAATGACAAGCTGATCCGGGAAGTGAAAGTGATCACCCTGAAGTCCAAGC
TGGTGTCCGATTTCCGGAAGGATTTCCAGTTTTACAAAGTGCGCGAGATCAACAACTACCACCACGCCCA
CGACGCCTACCTGAACGCCGTCGTGGGAACCGCCCTGATCAAAAAGTACCCTAAGCTGGAAAGCGAGTTC
GTGTACGGCGACTACAAGGTGTACGACGTGCGGAAGATGATCGCCAAGAGCGAGCAGGAAATCGGCAAGG
CTACCGCCAAGTACTTCTTCTACAGCAACATCATGAACTTTTTCAAGACCGAGATTACCCTGGCCAACGG
CGAGATCCGGAAGCGGCCTCTGATCGAGACAAACGGCGAAACCGGGGAGATCGTGTGGGATAAGGGCCGG
GATTTTGCCACCGTGCGGAAAGTGCTGAGCATGCCCCAAGTGAATATCGTGAAAAAGACCGAGGTGCAGA
CAGGCGGCTTCAGCAAAGAGTCTATCCTGCCCAAGAGGAACAGCGATAAGCTGATCGCCAGAAAGAAGGA
CTGGGACCCTAAGAAGTACGGCGGCTTCGACAGCCCCACCGTGGCCTATTCTGTGCTGGTGGTGGCCAAA
GTGGAAAAGGGCAAGTCCAAGAAACTGAAGAGTGTGAAAGAGCTGCTGGGGATCACCATCATGGAAAGAA
GCAGCTTCGAGAAGAATCCCATCGACTTTCTGGAAGCCAAGGGCTACAAAGAAGTGAAAAAGGACCTGAT
CATCAAGCTGCCTAAGTACTCCCTGTTCGAGCTGGAAAACGGCCGGAAGAGAATGCTGGCCTCTGCCGGC
GAACTGCAGAAGGGAAACGAACTGGCCCTGCCCTCCAAATATGTGAACTTCCTGTACCTGGCCAGCCACT
ATGAGAAGCTGAAGGGCTCCCCCGAGGATAATGAGCAGAAACAGCTGTTTGTGGAACAGCACAAGCACTA
CCTGGACGAGATCATCGAGCAGATCAGCGAGTTCTCCAAGAGAGTGATCCTGGCCGACGCTAATCTGGAC
AAAGTGCTGTCCGCCTACAACAAGCACCGGGATAAGCCCATCAGAGAGCAGGCCGAGAATATCATCCACC
TGTTTACCCTGACCAATCTGGGAGCCCCTGCCGCCTTCAAGTACTTTGACACCACCATCGACCGGAAGAG
GTACACCAGCACCAAAGAGGTGCTGGACGCCACCCTGATCCACCAGAGCATCACCGGCCTGTACGAGACA
CGGATCGACCTGTCTCAGCTGGGAGGCGACAAAAGGCCGGCGGCCACGAAAAAGGCCGGCCAGGCAAAAA
AGAAAAAGGAATTCGGCGCAACAAACTTCTCTCTGCTGAAACAAGCCGGAGATGTCGAAGAGAATCCTGG
ACCGGCCAAGCCTTTGTCTCAAGAAGAATCCACCCTCATTGAAAGAGCAACGGCTACAATCAACAGCATC
CCCATCTCTGAGGACTACAGCGTCGCCAGCGCAGCTCTCTCTAGCGACGGCCGCATCTTCACTGGTGTCA
ATGTATATCATTTTACTGGGGGACCTTGTGCAGAACTCGTGGTGCTGGGCACTGCTGCTGCTGCGGCAGC
TGGCAACCTGACTTGTATCGTCGCGATCGGAAATGAGAACAGGGGCATCTTGAGCCCCTGCGGACGGTGC
CGACAGGTGCTTCTCGATCTGCATCCTGGGATCAAAGCCATAGTGAAGGACAGTGATGGACAGCCGACGG
CAGTTGGGATTCGTGAATTGCTGCCCTCTGGTTATGTGTGGGAGGGCTAAGAATTCTAACTAGAGCTCGC
TGATCAGCCTCGACTGTGCCTTCTAGTTGCCAGCCATCTGTTGTTTGCCCCTCCCCCGTGCCTTCCTTGA
CCCTGGAAGGTGCCACTCCCACTGTCCTTTCCTAATAAAATGAGGAAATTGCATCGCATTGTCTGAGTAG
GTGTCATTCTATTCTGGGGGGTGGGGTGGGGCAGGACAGCAAGGGGGAGGATTGGGAAGAGAATAGCAGG
CATGCTGGGGAGCGGCCGCAGGAACCCCTAGTGATGGAGTTGGCCACTCCCTCTCTGCGCGCTCGCTCGC
TCACTGAGGCCGGGCGACCAAAGGTCGCCCGACGCCCGGGCTTTGCCCGGGCGGCCTCAGTGAGCGAGCG
AGCGCGCAGCTGCCTGCAGGGGCGCCTGATGCGGTATTTTCTCCTTACGCATCTGTGCGGTATTTCACAC
CGCATA
[95 nt withheld, positions 7077-7171]
T
[46 nt withheld, positions 7173-7218]
C
[141 nt withheld, positions 7220-7360]
CCTTTGACGTTGGAGTCCACGTTCTTT
[37 nt withheld, positions 7388-7424]
ACTCTATCTCGGGCTATTCTTTTGATTTATAAGGGATTTTGCCGATTTCGGTCTATTGGTTAAAAAATGA
GCTGATTTAACAAAAATTTAACGCGAATTTTAACAAAATATTAACGTTTACAATTTTATGGTGCACTCTC
AGTACAATCTGCTCTGATGCCGCATAGTTAAGCCAGCCCCGACACCCGCCAACACCCGCTGACGCGCCCT
GACGGGCTTGTCTGCTCCCGGCATCCGCTTACAGACAAGCTGTGACCGTCTCCGGGAGCTGCATGTGTCA
GAGGTTTTCACCGTCATCACCGAAACGCGCGAGACGAAAGGGCCTCGTGATACGCCTATTTTTATAGGTT
AATGTCATGATAATAATGGTTTCTTAGACGTCAGGTGGCACTTTTCGGGGAAATGTGCGCGGAACCCCTA
TTTGTTTATTTTTCTAAATACATTCAAATATGTATCCGCTCATGAGACAATAACCCTGATAAATGCTTCA
ATAATATTGAAAAAGGAAGAGTATGAGTATTCAACATTTCCGTGTCGCCCTTATTCCCTTTTTTGCGGCA
TTTTGCCTTCCTGTTTTTGCTCACCCAGAAACGCTGGTGAAAGTAAAAGATGCTGAAGATCAGTTGGGTG
CACGAGTGGGTTACATCGAACTGGATCTCAACAGCGGTAAGATCCTTGAGAGTTTTCGCCCCGAAGAACG
TTTTCCAATGATGAGCACTTTTAAAGTTCTGCTATGTGGCGCGGTATTATCCCGTATTGACGCCGGGCAA
GAGCAACTCGGTCGCCGCATACACTATTCTCAGAATGACTTGGTTGAGTACTCACCAGTCACAGAAAAGC
ATCTTACGGATGGCATGACAGTAAGAGAATTATGCAGTGCTGCCATAACCATGAGTGATAACACTGCGGC
CAACTTACTTCTGACAACGATCGGAGGACCGAAGGAGCTAACCGCTTTTTTGCACAACATGGGGGATCAT
GTAACTCGCCTTGATCGTTGGGAACCGGAGCTGAATGAAGCCATACCAAACGACGAGCGTGACACCACGA
TGCCTGTAGCAATGGCAACAACGTTGCGCAAACTATTAACTGGCGAACTACTTACTCTAGCTTCCCGGCA
ACAATTAATAGACTGGATGGAGGCGGATAAAGTTGCAGGACCACTTCTGCGCTCGGCCCTTCCGGCTGGC
TGGTTTATTGCTGATAAATCTGGAGCCGGTGAGCGTGGAAGCCGCGGTATCATTGCAGCACTGGGGCCAG
ATGGTAAGCCCTCCCGTATCGTAGTTATCTACACGACGGGGAGTCAGGCAACTATGGATGAACGAAATAG
ACAGATCGCTGAGATAGGTGCCTCACTGATTAAGCATTGGTAACTGTCAGACCAAGTTTACTCATATATA
CTTTAGATTGATTTAAAACTTCATTTTTAATTTAAAAGGATCTAGGTGAAGATCCTTTTTGATAATCTCA
TGACCAAAATCCCTTAACGTGAGTTTTCGTTCCACTGAGCGTCAGACCCCGTAGAAAAGATCAAAGGATC
TTC
